Addgene plasmid #223459: pEY112
Purpose: oig-1 fluorescent neural reporter driving nuclear mNeptune2.5 expression (refer to NeuroPAL paper for expression)
Depositing lab: Oliver Hobert & Eviatar Yemini. Depositing organization: Columbia University. Publication: NeuroPAL: A Multicolor Atlas for Whole-Brain Neuronal Identification in C. elegans. Yemini E, Lin A, Nejatbakhsh A, Varol E, Sun R, Mena GE, Samuel ADT, Paninski L, Venkatachalam V, Hobert O. Cell. 2021 Jan 7;184(1):272-288.e11. doi: 10.1016/j.cell.2020.12.012. Epub 2020 Dec 29. PubMed 33378642.
Backbone
  Vector backbone: pPD95.62
  Vector type: Worm Expression
Growth in bacteria
  Bacterial resistance: Ampicillin, 100 μg/mL
  Growth temperature: 37°C
  Growth strain: DH5alpha
  Copy number: Unknown
Gene/Insert
  Gene/Insert name: oig-1
  Species: C. elegans (nematode)
  Entrez Gene: oig-1 (a.k.a. CELE_C09E7.3)
  Cloning method: Gibson Cloning
Terms and licenses: Academic/Nonprofit Terms; Industry Terms: Not Available to Industry
How to cite: pEY112 was a gift from Oliver Hobert & Eviatar Yemini (Addgene plasmid # 223459 ; http://n2t.net/addgene:223459 ; RRID:Addgene_223459)
