[The description below was written by a language model from this plasmid's Addgene catalogue record and pLannotate feature annotations shown in this document.]
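Description:
pEY112 is a C. elegans expression plasmid built on the pPD95.62 backbone, one of the Fire-lab style worm reporter vectors, and assembled by Gibson cloning. It is maintained in E. coli through a high-copy ColE1/pUC-type origin and selected with ampicillin via the bla (AmpR) gene and its promoter. The 5.6 kb sequence also carries remnants typical of pUC-derived backbones: a lac promoter, operator and CAP binding site, together with short fragments of lacZα, lacI, rop, the bom region and the pUC multiple cloning site. These have no role in the worm.

The payload is a transcriptional reporter in which regulatory sequence from the C. elegans gene oig-1 drives mNeptune2.5, a monomeric far-red fluorescent protein derived from Entacmaea quadricolor. The feature table does not annotate the oig-1 sequence itself. The unannotated stretch of roughly a kilobase upstream of the fluorophore presumably holds it, but the record does not give its extent or boundaries. The catalogue describes the reporter as nuclear, yet no nuclear localization signal is annotated. A short segment immediately upstream of the mNeptune2.5 coding sequence matches the start of a worm-optimized GFP and probably reflects leader sequence retained from the parent vector. The annotated mNeptune2.5 span is longer than an intronless coding sequence would be, consistent with synthetic introns. A small aex-5 match downstream lies in the otherwise unannotated 3' region, where a 3' UTR would be expected, though none is named.

The plasmid is one of the reporters behind NeuroPAL, a multicolour atlas in which combinations of neuron-specific reporters give each neuron a distinctive colour for whole-brain identification. The specific cells labelled by the oig-1 reporter are not listed in the record, which defers to the associated publication.
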