Features (pLannotate 1.2.2; 14 found; start..end, strand, type, name):
    152..169     -  misc_feature   MCS (fragment): pUC18/19 multiple cloning site
   1208..1226    -  CDS            lacZα (fragment): LacZα fragment of β-galactosidase; lacZ fragment
   1381..1431    +  CDS            mEGFP (fragment): monomeric enhanced GFP, optimized with synthetic introns for expression in C. elegans
   1438..2268    +  CDS            mNeptune2.5: mNeptune2.5 is a basic (constitutively fluorescent) red fluorescent protein published in 2014, derived from Entacmaea quadricolor. It is reported to be a rapidly-maturing monomer with moderate acid sensitivity.
   2865..3017    +  CDS            aex-5 (fragment): AEX5_CAEEL - Also known as kpc-3 From Caenorhabditis elegans.
   3145..3180    +  CDS            rop (fragment): Rop protein, which maintains plasmids at low copy number; rop
   3282..3381    +  misc_feature   bom (fragment): basis of mobility region from pBR322
   3479..3583    +  promoter       AmpR promoter: bla
   3584..4444    +  CDS            AmpR: β-lactamase; bla; confers resistance to ampicillin, carbenicillin, and related antibiotics
   4615..5203    +  rep_origin     ori: high-copy-number ColE1/pMB1/pBR322/pUC origin of replication
   5386..5478    +  CDS            lacI (fragment): lac repressor; lacI; The lac repressor binds to the lac operator to inhibit transcription in E. coli. This inhibition can be relieved by adding lactose or isopropyl-β-D-thiogalactopyranoside (IPTG).
   5491..5512    +  protein_bind   CAP binding site: CAP binding activates transcription in the presence of cAMP. E. coli catabolite activator protein
   5527..5557    +  promoter       lac promoter: promoter for the E. coli lac operon
   5565..5581    +  protein_bind   lac operator: The lac repressor binds to the lac operator to inhibit transcription in E. coli. This inhibition can be relieved by adding lactose or isopropyl-β-D-thiogalactopyranoside (IPTG). lac repressor encoded by lacI
>Addgene plasmid #223459 | pEY112 | addgene full sequence | sequence record 441663 | Addgene NGS Result
TCACACAGGAAACAGCTATGACCATGATTACGCCAAGCTGTAAGTTTAAACATGATCTTACTAACTAACT
ATTCTCATTTAAATTTTCAGAGCTTAAAAATGGCTGAAATCACTCACAACGATGGATACGCTAACAACTT
GGAAATGAAATAAGCTTGCATGCCTGCAGCCACATGGCTTAACTCTCTCCCATTTTTCGACGTTTCGAGA
ACCTTTCATTTCGTGTCAGGGTCTTTTTATTTTGAAATCGAAAAAAAACACTCTTACTTTTATGTCAATT
GAAAAAAAAGGCTTGGAAAGGGGCATAGACGGGAGGAAAATTGAATCGAGTCTCCCTCCTGAAGTCCCTT
TTTTGAAAAATCCGTTTCTTTCACTCTCCTTTTTAGCTTTTCAACAACCTTTTCAACCCATTCGTGACCT
GAAAACTTTAGTTTTTGCTAATTGTCATTTTGTTTTCGAGGCGACGTTTTGATGCTAGGAAAACAATTTT
CAAAGAAGCTGTGATGCGCTTAAATAACGTCTATTTTCATAATTTTATGAGTTCCTAACTTTTTCAAAGG
TTTTATAGCATTTAAATAATATGTTTGCTTTCGATTCTGATCCAAAAATAAAACCTAACCTATTGTAGGA
ATTTTATCTAGAACTTGCATCACTGTTTTTATCTGAACTAATCGAAACCTAACCATTCCAAAAGATTAAT
CCCAAAACGATCACATCATTTCAAAGGAGAGCCTTCCTTGCTGTGCTATTGTGCTCTCCGTGTTACGCCT
CATTACTCAATTTTTTGACCTCTTTCCTAATGAAATCGGCTTCAAAGCTCAGAGCTCGCAGAACAAGAGG
AACGTTGAGAAAAAGGAATTTTTTCTAAAAATCACGTGTTTCTTGTGCTTCCGGATTTAGGGGTTCCTTT
AAGCAGAAAAATGGTATTAAAAATGTATCTTAAAAGTTTTCAATCACAAAGAAATTGAATTAAACTCCTT
ACAATTTTGAACTTTTCATGTTAACGCACAATCTTTATTTCCGTCATTGTTGAATGTTTTTTACTCATAT
AAATTTCCAAGTATATTAACATATTCATTCCAGTTCTCATTATGACATAATTCTGCAAAACGTTCGACTC
CCGGGATTGGCCAAAGGACCCAAAGGTATGTTTCGAATGATACTAACATAACATAGAACATTTTCAGGAG
GACCCTTGGAGGGTACCGGTTTTCCCAGTCACGACGCGTGGTACCGAGCTCAGAAAAAATGACCGCTCCA
AAGAAGAAACGCAAAGTACCGAGCTCAGAAAAAATGACGGCACCTAAAAAGAAACGCAAAGTACCGGTCG
CCGAGAAGACAGCCCCAAAAAAGAAGCGTAAAGTTCCACGCGTCATGGGAGTAAGTTTAAACAGTTCGGT
ACTAACTAACCATACATATTTAAATTTTCAGCGCGCTGTCTCCAAGGGAGAGGAGCTCATCAAGGAGAAC
ATGCACACCAAGCTCTACATGGAGGGAACCGTCAACAACCACCACTTCAAGTGCACCCACGAAGGGGAGG
GCAAGCCCTACGAGGGCACCCAGACCAACAGGATTAAGGTGGTGGAGGGAGGCCCCCTGCCGTTCGCATT
CGACATCCTGGCCACCTGCTTTATGTACGGGAGCAAGACCTTCATCAACCACACCCAAGGAATCCCAGAC
TTCTTCAAGCAATCCTTCGTAAGTTTAAACATGATTTTACTAACTAACTAATCTGATTTAAATTTTCAGC
CTGAGGGCTTCACATGGGAGAGAGTCACCACATACGAAGACGGGGGCGTGCTTACCGTTACCCAGGACAC
CAGCCTCCAGGACGGCTGCTTGATCTACAACGTCAAGCTCAGAGGGGTGAACTTCCCATCCAACGGCCCT
GTGATGCAGAAGAAAACACTCGGCTGGGAGGCCAGTACCGAGACCCTGTACCCCGCTGACGGCGGCCTGG
AAGGCAGATGCGACATGGCCCTGAAGCTCGTGGGCGGGGGCCACCTGCACTGCAACCTGAAGACCACATA
CAGATCCAAGAAACCCGCTAAGAACCTCAAGATGCCAGGAGTAAGTTTAAACATATATATACTAACTAAC
CCTGATTATTTAAATTTTCAGGTCTACTTTGTGGACCGCAGACTGGAAAGAATCAAGGAGGCCGACAATG
AGACCTACGTCGAGCAGCACGAGGTGGCTGTGGCCAGATACTGCGACCTCCCTAGCAAACTGGGGCACAA
ACTTAATGGCATGGACGAGCTGTACAAGTAAGCGCCGGTCGCTACCATTACCAACTTGTCTGGTGTCAAA
AATAATAGGGGCCGCTGTCATCAGAGTAAGTTTAAACTGAGTTCTACTAACTAACGAGTAATATTTAAAT
TTTCAGCATCTCGCGCCCGTGCCTCTGACTTCTAAGTCCAATTACTCTTCAACATCCCTACATGCTCTTT
CTCCCTGTGCTCCCACCCCCTATTTTTGTTATTATCAAAAAACTTCTCTTAATTTCTTTGTTTTTTAGCT
TCTTTTAAGTCACCTCTAACAATGAAATTGTGTAGATTCAAAAATAGAATTAATTCGTAATAAAAAGTCG
AAAAAAATTGTGCTCCCTCCCCCCATTAATAATAATTCTATCCCAAAATCTACACAATGTTCTGTGTACA
CTTCTTATGTTTTTTACTTCTGATAAATTTTTTTGAAACATCATAGAAAAAACCGCACACAAAATACCTT
ATCATATGTTACGTTTCAGTTTATGACCGCAATTTTTATTTCTTCGCACGTCTGGGCCTCTCATGACGTC
AAATCATGCTCATCGTGAAAAAGTTTTGGAGTATTTTTGGAATTTTTCAATCAAGTGAAAGTTTATGAAA
TTAATTTTCCTGCTTTTGCTTTTTGGGGTTTCCCCTATTGTTTGTCAAGATTTCGAGGACGGCGTTTTTC
TTGCTAAAATCACAAGTATTGATGAGCACGATGCAAGAAAGATCGGAAGAAGGTTTGGGTTTGAGGCTCA
GTGGAAGGTGAGTAGAAGTTGATAATTTGAAAGTGGAGTAGTGTCTATGGGGTTTTTGCCTTAAATGACA
GAATACATTCCCAATATACCAAACATAACTGTTTCCTACTAGTCGGCCGTACGGGCCCTTTCGTCTCGCG
CGTTTCGGTGATGACGGTGAAAACCTCTGACACATGCAGCTCCCGGAGACGGTCACAGCTTGTCTGTAAG
CGGATGCCGGGAGCAGACAAGCCCGTCAGGGCGCGTCAGCGGGTGTTGGCGGGTGTCGGGGCTGGCTTAA
CTATGCGGCATCAGAGCAGATTGTACTGAGAGTGCACCATATGCGGTGTGAAATACCGCACAGATGCGTA
AGGAGAAAATACCGCATCAGGCGGCCTTAAGGGCCTCGTGATACGCCTATTTTTATAGGTTAATGTCATG
ATAATAATGGTTTCTTAGACGTCAGGTGGCACTTTTCGGGGAAATGTGCGCGGAACCCCTATTTGTTTAT
TTTTCTAAATACATTCAAATATGTATCCGCTCATGAGACAATAACCCTGATAAATGCTTCAATAATATTG
AAAAAGGAAGAGTATGAGTATTCAACATTTCCGTGTCGCCCTTATTCCCTTTTTTGCGGCATTTTGCCTT
CCTGTTTTTGCTCACCCAGAAACGCTGGTGAAAGTAAAAGATGCTGAAGATCAGTTGGGTGCACGAGTGG
GTTACATCGAACTGGATCTCAACAGCGGTAAGATCCTTGAGAGTTTTCGCCCCGAAGAACGTTTTCCAAT
GATGAGCACTTTTAAAGTTCTGCTATGTGGCGCGGTATTATCCCGTATTGACGCCGGGCAAGAGCAACTC
GGTCGCCGCATACACTATTCTCAGAATGACTTGGTTGAGTACTCACCAGTCACAGAAAAGCATCTTACGG
ATGGCATGACAGTAAGAGAATTATGCAGTGCTGCCATAACCATGAGTGATAACACTGCGGCCAACTTACT
TCTGACAACGATCGGAGGACCGAAGGAGCTAACCGCTTTTTTGCACAACATGGGGGATCATGTAACTCGC
CTTGATCGTTGGGAACCGGAGCTGAATGAAGCCATACCAAACGACGAGCGTGACACCACGATGCCTGTAG
CAATGGCAACAACGTTGCGCAAACTATTAACTGGCGAACTACTTACTCTAGCTTCCCGGCAACAATTAAT
AGACTGGATGGAGGCGGATAAAGTTGCAGGACCACTTCTGCGCTCGGCCCTTCCGGCTGGCTGGTTTATT
GCTGATAAATCTGGAGCCGGTGAGCGTGGGTCTCGCGGTATCATTGCAGCACTGGGGCCAGATGGTAAGC
CCTCCCGTATCGTAGTTATCTACACGACGGGGAGTCAGGCAACTATGGATGAACGAAATAGACAGATCGC
TGAGATAGGTGCCTCACTGATTAAGCATTGGTAACTGTCAGACCAAGTTTACTCATATATACTTTAGATT
GATTTAAAACTTCATTTTTAATTTAAAAGGATCTAGGTGAAGATCCTTTTTGATAATCTCATGACCAAAA
TCCCTTAACGTGAGTTTTCGTTCCACTGAGCGTCAGACCCCGTAGAAAAGATCAAAGGATCTTCTTGAGA
TCCTTTTTTTCTGCGCGTAATCTGCTGCTTGCAAACAAAAAAACCACCGCTACCAGCGGTGGTTTGTTTG
CCGGATCAAGAGCTACCAACTCTTTTTCCGAAGGTAACTGGCTTCAGCAGAGCGCAGATACCAAATACTG
TTCTTCTAGTGTAGCCGTAGTTAGGCCACCACTTCAAGAACTCTGTAGCACCGCCTACATACCTCGCTCT
GCTAATCCTGTTACCAGTGGCTGCTGCCAGTGGCGATAAGTCGTGTCTTACCGGGTTGGACTCAAGACGA
TAGTTACCGGATAAGGCGCAGCGGTCGGGCTGAACGGGGGGTTCGTGCACACAGCCCAGCTTGGAGCGAA
CGACCTACACCGAACTGAGATACCTACAGCGTGAGCTATGAGAAAGCGCCACGCTTCCCGAAGGGAGAAA
GGCGGACAGGTATCCGGTAAGCGGCAGGGTCGGAACAGGAGAGCGCACGAGGGAGCTTCCAGGGGGAAAC
GCCTGGTATCTTTATAGTCCTGTCGGGTTTCGCCACCTCTGACTTGAGCGTCGATTTTTGTGATGCTCGT
CAGGGGGGCGGAGCCTATGGAAAAACGCCAGCAACGCGGCCTTTTTACGGTTCCTGGCCTTTTGCTGGCC
TTTTGCTCACATGTTCTTTCCTGCGTTATCCCCTGATTCTGTGGATAACCGTATTACCGCCTTTGAGTGA
GCTGATACCGCTCGCCGCAGCCGAACGACCGAGCGCAGCGAGTCAGTGAGCGATGAAGCGGAAGAGCGCC
CAATACGCAAACCGCCTCTCCCCGCGCGTTGGCCGATTCATTAATGCAGCTGGCACGACAGGTTTCCCGA
CTGGAAAGCGGGCAGTGAGCGCAACGCAATTAATGTGAGTTAGCTCACTCATTAGGCACCCCAGGCTTTA
CACTTTATGCTTCCGGCTCGTATGTTGTGTGGAATTGTGAGCGGATAACAATT
